Addgene plasmid #75629: FLT4 gRNA (BRDN0001147158)
Purpose: 3rd generation lentiviral gRNA plasmid targeting human FLT4
Depositing lab: John Doench & David Root. Depositing organization: Broad Institute. Publication: Optimized sgRNA design to maximize activity and minimize off-target effects of CRISPR-Cas9. Doench JG, Fusi N, Sullender M, Hegde M, Vaimberg EW, Donovan KF, Smith I, Tothova Z, Wilen C, Orchard R, Virgin HW, Listgarten J, Root DE. Nat Biotechnol. 2016 Jan 18. doi: 10.1038/nbt.3437. PubMed 26780180.
Backbone
  Vector backbone: lentiGuide-Puro
  Backbone manufacturer: Zhang Lab (Addgene plasmid # 52963)
  Vector type: Mammalian Expression, Lentiviral, CRISPR
  Selectable markers: Puromycin
Growth in bacteria
  Bacterial resistance: Ampicillin, 100 μg/mL
  Growth temperature: 37°C
  Growth strain: DH5alpha
  Copy number: High Copy
Gene/Insert
  Gene/Insert name: FLT4 (alt names: FLT4; NM_002020.4)
  gRNA/shRNA sequence: GCCCTCCAGTCACGGCACTG
  Species: H. sapiens (human)
  Entrez Gene: FLT4 (a.k.a. CHTD7, FLT-4, FLT41, LMPH1A, LMPHM1, PCL, VEGFR-3, VEGFR3)
  Promoter: hU6
  Cloning method: Unknown
  Sequencing primers: 5′ U6-F; 3′ pS2-R
Terms and licenses: Academic/Nonprofit Terms; Industry Terms: Not Available to Industry
Depositor comments: The gRNA was designed to target the following Genbank reference sequence(s): NM_002020.4,NM_182925.4. Note that this plasmid does NOT contain Cas9. It should be used in conjunction with lentiCas9-Blast (Addgene #52962) or otherwise with cell lines already expressing Cas9. Browse the full kinome gRNA library at http://www.addgene.org/pooled-library/broadgpp-human-kinome/ or visit http://www.broadinstitute.org/rnai/public/ for detailed protocols and information.
How to cite: FLT4 gRNA (BRDN0001147158) was a gift from John Doench & David Root (Addgene plasmid # 75629 ; http://n2t.net/addgene:75629 ; RRID:Addgene_75629)
