[The description below was written by a language model from this plasmid's Addgene catalogue record and pLannotate feature annotations shown in this document.]
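Description:
FLT4 gRNA (BRDN0001147158) is a third-generation lentiviral guide RNA plasmid built on the lentiGuide-Puro backbone and designed to direct Streptococcus pyogenes Cas9 to the human FLT4 gene, which encodes the receptor tyrosine kinase VEGFR-3. In bacteria it is maintained at high copy from a ColE1/pUC-type origin under ampicillin selection (AmpR), and the backbone also carries an f1 origin, an SV40 origin and poly(A) signal, and residual lac-region and T7/T3 promoter elements typical of its cloning-vector ancestry.

The viral genome is transcribed from an RSV promoter fused to a truncated HIV-1 5' LTR, which makes packaging Tat-independent. It is followed by the Ψ packaging signal with a partial gag sequence, the Rev response element for nuclear export of the full-length RNA, and a cPPT/CTS. The self-inactivating ΔU3 3' LTR leaves the integrated provirus without LTR promoter activity. Within this frame, a human U6 RNA polymerase III promoter drives the FLT4-specific spacer joined to the SpCas9 gRNA scaffold. A separate cassette uses the EF-1α core promoter with its intron A to express puromycin N-acetyltransferase, stabilised by a downstream WPRE, so transduced mammalian cells can be selected with puromycin.

The plasmid does not encode Cas9, so it must be paired with a separate Cas9 vector or used in cells that already express the nuclease. The guide was designed against two FLT4 reference transcripts and belongs to a human kinome gRNA collection, where its typical use is knockout of FLT4 in human cells. The record does not state the cloning method.
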