Features (pLannotate 1.2.2; 29 found; start..end, strand, type, name):
     14..80      +  CDS            small t antigen (fragment): SV40 (simian virus 40) small t antigen
    106..317     +  promoter       EF-1α core promoter: core promoter for human elongation factor EF-1α
    318..1256    +  intron         EF-1α intron A: intron upstream of the start codon of human EF-1α
   1278..1877    +  CDS            PuroR (fragment): puromycin N-acetyltransferase; pac from Streptomyces; confers resistance to puromycin
   1893..2481    +  misc_feature   WPRE: woodchuck hepatitis virus posttranscriptional regulatory element
   2532..2551    +  misc_feature   cPPT/CTS (fragment): central polypurine tract and central termination sequence of HIV-1
   2553..2786    +  LTR            3' LTR (ΔU3): self-inactivating 3' long terminal repeat (LTR) from HIV-1
   2864..2985    +  polyA_signal   SV40 poly(A) signal: SV40 polyadenylation signal
   3025..3160    +  rep_origin     SV40 ori: SV40 origin of replication
   3181..3199    -  promoter       T7 promoter: promoter for bacteriophage T7 RNA polymerase
   3207..3362    +  CDS            lacZα (fragment): LacZα fragment of β-galactosidase; lacZ fragment
   3367..3795    +  rep_origin     f1 ori (sequence partly withheld): f1 bacteriophage origin of replication; arrow indicates direction of (+) strand synthesis
   3848..3952    +  promoter       AmpR promoter: bla
   3953..4813    +  CDS            AmpR: β-lactamase; bla; confers resistance to ampicillin, carbenicillin, and related antibiotics
   4984..5572    +  rep_origin     ori: high-copy-number ColE1/pMB1/pBR322/pUC origin of replication
   5755..5847    +  CDS            lacI (fragment): lac repressor; lacI; The lac repressor binds to the lac operator to inhibit transcription in E. coli. This inhibition can be relieved by adding lactose or isopropyl-β-D-thiogalactopyranoside (IPTG).
   5860..5881    +  protein_bind   CAP binding site: CAP binding activates transcription in the presence of cAMP. E. coli catabolite activator protein
   5896..5926    +  promoter       lac promoter: promoter for the E. coli lac operon
   5934..5950    +  protein_bind   lac operator: The lac repressor binds to the lac operator to inhibit transcription in E. coli. This inhibition can be relieved by adding lactose or isopropyl-β-D-thiogalactopyranoside (IPTG). lac repressor encoded by lacI
   5995..6013    +  promoter       T3 promoter: promoter for bacteriophage T3 RNA polymerase
   6041..6267    +  promoter       RSV promoter: Rous sarcoma virus enhancer/promoter
   6268..6448    +  LTR            5' LTR (truncated): truncated 5' long terminal repeat (LTR) from HIV-1
   6495..6620    +  misc_feature   HIV-1 Ψ: packaging signal of human immunodeficiency virus type 1
   6604..6967    +  CDS            HIV-1 gag (fragment): gag protein from human immunodeficiency virus 1; gag
   7113..7346    +  misc_feature   RRE: The Rev response element (RRE) of HIV-1 allows for Rev-dependent mRNA export from the nucleus to the cytoplasm.
   7723..7749    +  CDS            Rev (fragment): human immunodeficiency virus 1 (HIV-1) Rev protein; rev; enhances nuclear export of unspliced and incompletely spliced viral mRNAs
   7753..7993    +  promoter       U6 promoter: RNA polymerase III promoter for human U6 snRNA
   8023..8098    +  misc_RNA       gRNA scaffold: guide RNA scaffold for the Streptococcus pyogenes CRISPR/Cas9 system
   8154..8271    +  misc_feature   cPPT/CTS: central polypurine tract and central termination sequence of HIV-1
>Addgene plasmid #75629 | FLT4 gRNA (BRDN0001147158) | addgene full sequence | sequence record 184254 | Addgene Assembled Sequence
CCCGGGTGCAAAGATGGATAAAGTTTTAAACAGAGAGGAATCTTTGCAGCTAATGGACCTTCTAGGTCTT
GAAAGGAGTGGGAATTGGCTCCGGTGCCCGTCAGTGGGCAGAGCGCACATCGCCCACAGTCCCCGAGAAG
TTGGGGGGAGGGGTCGGCAATTGATCCGGTGCCTAGAGAAGGTGGCGCGGGGTAAACTGGGAAAGTGATG
TCGTGTACTGGCTCCGCCTTTTTCCCGAGGGTGGGGGAGAACCGTATATAAGTGCAGTAGTCGCCGTGAA
CGTTCTTTTTCGCAACGGGTTTGCCGCCAGAACACAGGTAAGTGCCGTGTGTGGTTCCCGCGGGCCTGGC
CTCTTTACGGGTTATGGCCCTTGCGTGCCTTGAATTACTTCCACCTGGCTGCAGTACGTGATTCTTGATC
CCGAGCTTCGGGTTGGAAGTGGGTGGGAGAGTTCGAGGCCTTGCGCTTAAGGAGCCCCTTCGCCTCGTGC
TTGAGTTGAGGCCTGGCCTGGGCGCTGGGGCCGCCGCGTGCGAATCTGGTGGCACCTTCGCGCCTGTCTC
GCTGCTTTCGATAAGTCTCTAGCCATTTAAAATTTTTGATGACCTGCTGCGACGCTTTTTTTCTGGCAAG
ATAGTCTTGTAAATGCGGGCCAAGATCTGCACACTGGTATTTCGGTTTTTGGGGCCGCGGGCGGCGACGG
GGCCCGTGCGTCCCAGCGCACATGTTCGGCGAGGCGGGGCCTGCGAGCGCGGCCACCGAGAATCGGACGG
GGGTAGTCTCAAGCTGGCCGGCCTGCTCTGGTGCCTGGCCTCGCGCCGCCGTGTATCGCCCCGCCCTGGG
CGGCAAGGCTGGCCCGGTCGGCACCAGTTGCGTGAGCGGAAAGATGGCCGCTTCCCGGCCCTGCTGCAGG
GAGCTCAAAATGGAGGACGCGGCGCTCGGGAGAGCGGGCGGGTGAGTCACCCACACAAAGGAAAAGGGCC
TTTCCGTCCTCAGCCGTCGCTTCATGTGACTCCACGGAGTACCGGGCGCCGTCCAGGCACCTCGATTAGT
TCTCGAGCTTTTGGAGTACGTCGTCTTTAGGTTGGGGGGAGGGGTTTTATGCGATGGAGTTTCCCCACAC
TGAGTGGGTGGAGACTGAAGTTAGGCCAGCTTGGCACTTGATGTAATTCTCCTTGGAATTTGCCCTTTTT
GAGTTTGGATCTTGGTTCATTCTCAAGCCTCAGACAGTGGTTCAAAGTTTTTTTCTTCCATTTCAGGTGT
CGTGACGTACGGCCACCATGACCGAGTACAAGCCCACGGTGCGCCTCGCCACCCGCGACGACGTCCCCAG
GGCCGTACGCACCCTCGCCGCCGCGTTCGCCGACTACCCCGCCACGCGCCACACCGTCGATCCGGACCGC
CACATCGAGCGGGTCACCGAGCTGCAAGAACTCTTCCTCACGCGCGTCGGGCTCGACATCGGCAAGGTGT
GGGTCGCGGACGACGGCGCCGCCGTGGCGGTCTGGACCACGCCGGAGAGCGTCGAAGCGGGGGCGGTGTT
CGCCGAGATCGGCCCGCGCATGGCCGAGTTGAGCGGTTCCCGGCTGGCCGCGCAGCAACAGATGGAAGGC
CTCCTGGCGCCGCACCGGCCCAAGGAGCCCGCGTGGTTCCTGGCCACCGTCGGAGTCTCGCCCGACCACC
AGGGCAAGGGTCTGGGCAGCGCCGTCGTGCTCCCCGGAGTGGAGGCGGCCGAGCGCGCCGGGGTGCCCGC
CTTCCTGGAGACCTCCGCGCCCCGCAACCTCCCCTTCTACGAGCGGCTCGGCTTCACCGTCACCGCCGAC
GTCGAGGTGCCCGAAGGACCGCGCACCTGGTGCATGACCCGCAAGCCCGGTGCCTGAACGCGTTAAGTCG
ACAATCAACCTCTGGATTACAAAATTTGTGAAAGATTGACTGGTATTCTTAACTATGTTGCTCCTTTTAC
GCTATGTGGATACGCTGCTTTAATGCCTTTGTATCATGCTATTGCTTCCCGTATGGCTTTCATTTTCTCC
TCCTTGTATAAATCCTGGTTGCTGTCTCTTTATGAGGAGTTGTGGCCCGTTGTCAGGCAACGTGGCGTGG
TGTGCACTGTGTTTGCTGACGCAACCCCCACTGGTTGGGGCATTGCCACCACCTGTCAGCTCCTTTCCGG
GACTTTCGCTTTCCCCCTCCCTATTGCCACGGCGGAACTCATCGCCGCCTGCCTTGCCCGCTGCTGGACA
GGGGCTCGGCTGTTGGGCACTGACAATTCCGTGGTGTTGTCGGGGAAATCATCGTCCTTTCCTTGGCTGC
TCGCCTGTGTTGCCACCTGGATTCTGCGCGGGACGTCCTTCTGCTACGTCCCTTCGGCCCTCAATCCAGC
GGACCTTCCTTCCCGCGGCCTGCTGCCGGCTCTGCGGCCTCTTCCGCGTCTTCGCCTTCGCCCTCAGACG
AGTCGGATCTCCCTTTGGGCCGCCTCCCCGCGTCGACTTTAAGACCAATGACTTACAAGGCAGCTGTAGA
TCTTAGCCACTTTTTAAAAGAAAAGGGGGGACTGGAAGGGCTAATTCACTCCCAACGAAGACAAGATCTG
CTTTTTGCTTGTACTGGGTCTCTCTGGTTAGACCAGATCTGAGCCTGGGAGCTCTCTGGCTAACTAGGGA
ACCCACTGCTTAAGCCTCAATAAAGCTTGCCTTGAGTGCTTCAAGTAGTGTGTGCCCGTCTGTTGTGTGA
CTCTGGTAACTAGAGATCCCTCAGACCCTTTTAGTCAGTGTGGAAAATCTCTAGCAGTACGTATAGTAGT
TCATGTCATCTTATTATTCAGTATTTATAACTTGCAAAGAAATGAATATCAGAGAGTGAGAGGAACTTGT
TTATTGCAGCTTATAATGGTTACAAATAAAGCAATAGCATCACAAATTTCACAAATAAAGCATTTTTTTC
ACTGCATTCTAGTTGTGGTTTGTCCAAACTCATCAATGTATCTTATCATGTCTGGCTCTAGCTATCCCGC
CCCTAACTCCGCCCATCCCGCCCCTAACTCCGCCCAGTTCCGCCCATTCTCCGCCCCATGGCTGACTAAT
TTTTTTTATTTATGCAGAGGCCGAGGCCGCCTCGGCCTCTGAGCTATTCCAGAAGTAGTGAGGAGGCTTT
TTTGGAGGCCTAGGGACGTACCCAATTCGCCCTATAGTGAGTCGTATTACGCGCGCTCACTGGCCGTCGT
TTTACAACGTCGTGACTGGGAAAACCCTGGCGTTACCCAACTTAATCGCCTTGCAGCACATCCCCCTTTC
GCCAGCTGGCGTAATAGCGAAGAGGCCCGCACCGATCGCCCTTCCCAACAGTTGCGCAGCCTGAATGGCG
AATGGG
[124 nt withheld, positions 3367-3490]
C
[91 nt withheld, positions 3492-3582]
A
[49 nt withheld, positions 3584-3632]
CCTTTGACGTTGGAGTCCACGTTCTTT
[37 nt withheld, positions 3660-3696]
ACCCTATCTCGGTCTATTCTTTTGATTTATAAGGGATTTTGCCGATTTCGGCCTATTGGTTAAAAAATGA
GCTGATTTAACAAAAATTTAACGCGAATTTTAACAAAATATTAACGCTTACAATTTAGGTGGCACTTTTC
GGGGAAATGTGCGCGGAACCCCTATTTGTTTATTTTTCTAAATACATTCAAATATGTATCCGCTCATGAG
ACAATAACCCTGATAAATGCTTCAATAATATTGAAAAAGGAAGAGTATGAGTATTCAACATTTCCGTGTC
GCCCTTATTCCCTTTTTTGCGGCATTTTGCCTTCCTGTTTTTGCTCACCCAGAAACGCTGGTGAAAGTAA
AAGATGCTGAAGATCAGTTGGGTGCACGAGTGGGTTACATCGAACTGGATCTCAACAGCGGTAAGATCCT
TGAGAGTTTTCGCCCCGAAGAACGTTTTCCAATGATGAGCACTTTTAAAGTTCTGCTATGTGGCGCGGTA
TTATCCCGTATTGACGCCGGGCAAGAGCAACTCGGTCGCCGCATACACTATTCTCAGAATGACTTGGTTG
AGTACTCACCAGTCACAGAAAAGCATCTTACGGATGGCATGACAGTAAGAGAATTATGCAGTGCTGCCAT
AACCATGAGTGATAACACTGCGGCCAACTTACTTCTGACAACGATCGGAGGACCGAAGGAGCTAACCGCT
TTTTTGCACAACATGGGGGATCATGTAACTCGCCTTGATCGTTGGGAACCGGAGCTGAATGAAGCCATAC
CAAACGACGAGCGTGACACCACGATGCCTGTAGCAATGGCAACAACGTTGCGCAAACTATTAACTGGCGA
ACTACTTACTCTAGCTTCCCGGCAACAATTAATAGACTGGATGGAGGCGGATAAAGTTGCAGGACCACTT
CTGCGCTCGGCCCTTCCGGCTGGCTGGTTTATTGCTGATAAATCTGGAGCCGGTGAGCGTGGGTCTCGCG
GTATCATTGCAGCACTGGGGCCAGATGGTAAGCCCTCCCGTATCGTAGTTATCTACACGACGGGGAGTCA
GGCAACTATGGATGAACGAAATAGACAGATCGCTGAGATAGGTGCCTCACTGATTAAGCATTGGTAACTG
TCAGACCAAGTTTACTCATATATACTTTAGATTGATTTAAAACTTCATTTTTAATTTAAAAGGATCTAGG
TGAAGATCCTTTTTGATAATCTCATGACCAAAATCCCTTAACGTGAGTTTTCGTTCCACTGAGCGTCAGA
CCCCGTAGAAAAGATCAAAGGATCTTCTTGAGATCCTTTTTTTCTGCGCGTAATCTGCTGCTTGCAAACA
AAAAAACCACCGCTACCAGCGGTGGTTTGTTTGCCGGATCAAGAGCTACCAACTCTTTTTCCGAAGGTAA
CTGGCTTCAGCAGAGCGCAGATACCAAATACTGTTCTTCTAGTGTAGCCGTAGTTAGGCCACCACTTCAA
GAACTCTGTAGCACCGCCTACATACCTCGCTCTGCTAATCCTGTTACCAGTGGCTGCTGCCAGTGGCGAT
AAGTCGTGTCTTACCGGGTTGGACTCAAGACGATAGTTACCGGATAAGGCGCAGCGGTCGGGCTGAACGG
GGGGTTCGTGCACACAGCCCAGCTTGGAGCGAACGACCTACACCGAACTGAGATACCTACAGCGTGAGCT
ATGAGAAAGCGCCACGCTTCCCGAAGGGAGAAAGGCGGACAGGTATCCGGTAAGCGGCAGGGTCGGAACA
GGAGAGCGCACGAGGGAGCTTCCAGGGGGAAACGCCTGGTATCTTTATAGTCCTGTCGGGTTTCGCCACC
TCTGACTTGAGCGTCGATTTTTGTGATGCTCGTCAGGGGGGCGGAGCCTATGGAAAAACGCCAGCAACGC
GGCCTTTTTACGGTTCCTGGCCTTTTGCTGGCCTTTTGCTCACATGTTCTTTCCTGCGTTATCCCCTGAT
TCTGTGGATAACCGTATTACCGCCTTTGAGTGAGCTGATACCGCTCGCCGCAGCCGAACGACCGAGCGCA
GCGAGTCAGTGAGCGAGGAAGCGGAAGAGCGCCCAATACGCAAACCGCCTCTCCCCGCGCGTTGGCCGAT
TCATTAATGCAGCTGGCACGACAGGTTTCCCGACTGGAAAGCGGGCAGTGAGCGCAACGCAATTAATGTG
AGTTAGCTCACTCATTAGGCACCCCAGGCTTTACACTTTATGCTTCCGGCTCGTATGTTGTGTGGAATTG
TGAGCGGATAACAATTTCACACAGGAAACAGCTATGACCATGATTACGCCAAGCGCGCAATTAACCCTCA
CTAAAGGGAACAAAAGCTGGAGCTGCAAGCTTAATGTAGTCTTATGCAATACTCTTGTAGTCTTGCAACA
TGGTAACGATGAGTTAGCAACATGCCTTACAAGGAGAGAAAAAGCACCGTGCATGCCGATTGGTGGAAGT
AAGGTGGTACGATCGTGCCTTATTAGGAAGGCAACAGACGGGTCTGACATGGATTGGACGAACCACTGAA
TTGCCGCATTGCAGAGATATTGTATTTAAGTGCCTAGCTCGATACATAAACGGGTCTCTCTGGTTAGACC
AGATCTGAGCCTGGGAGCTCTCTGGCTAACTAGGGAACCCACTGCTTAAGCCTCAATAAAGCTTGCCTTG
AGTGCTTCAAGTAGTGTGTGCCCGTCTGTTGTGTGACTCTGGTAACTAGAGATCCCTCAGACCCTTTTAG
TCAGTGTGGAAAATCTCTAGCAGTGGCGCCCGAACAGGGACTTGAAAGCGAAAGGGAAACCAGAGGAGCT
CTCTCGACGCAGGACTCGGCTTGCTGAAGCGCGCACGGCAAGAGGCGAGGGGCGGCGACTGGTGAGTACG
CCAAAAATTTTGACTAGCGGAGGCTAGAAGGAGAGAGATGGGTGCGAGAGCGTCAGTATTAAGCGGGGGA
GAATTAGATCGCGATGGGAAAAAATTCGGTTAAGGCCAGGGGGAAAGAAAAAATATAAATTAAAACATAT
AGTATGGGCAAGCAGGGAGCTAGAACGATTCGCAGTTAATCCTGGCCTGTTAGAAACATCAGAAGGCTGT
AGACAAATACTGGGACAGCTACAACCATCCCTTCAGACAGGATCAGAAGAACTTAGATCATTATATAATA
CAGTAGCAACCCTCTATTGTGTGCATCAAAGGATAGAGATAAAAGACACCAAGGAAGCTTTAGACAAGAT
AGAGGAAGAGCAAAACAAAAGTAAGACCACCGCACAGCAAGCGGCCGCTGATCTTCAGACCTGGAGGAGG
AGATATGAGGGACAATTGGAGAAGTGAATTATATAAATATAAAGTAGTAAAAATTGAACCATTAGGAGTA
GCACCCACCAAGGCAAAGAGAAGAGTGGTGCAGAGAGAAAAAAGAGCAGTGGGAATAGGAGCTTTGTTCC
TTGGGTTCTTGGGAGCAGCAGGAAGCACTATGGGCGCAGCGTCAATGACGCTGACGGTACAGGCCAGACA
ATTATTGTCTGGTATAGTGCAGCAGCAGAACAATTTGCTGAGGGCTATTGAGGCGCAACAGCATCTGTTG
CAACTCACAGTCTGGGGCATCAAGCAGCTCCAGGCAAGAATCCTGGCTGTGGAAAGATACCTAAAGGATC
AACAGCTCCTGGGGATTTGGGGTTGCTCTGGAAAACTCATTTGCACCACTGCTGTGCCTTGGAATGCTAG
TTGGAGTAATAAATCTCTGGAACAGATTTGGAATCACACGACCTGGATGGAGTGGGACAGAGAAATTAAC
AATTACACAAGCTTAATACACTCCTTAATTGAAGAATCGCAAAACCAGCAAGAAAAGAATGAACAAGAAT
TATTGGAATTAGATAAATGGGCAAGTTTGTGGAATTGGTTTAACATAACAAATTGGCTGTGGTATATAAA
ATTATTCATAATGATAGTAGGAGGCTTGGTAGGTTTAAGAATAGTTTTTGCTGTACTTTCTATAGTGAAT
AGAGTTAGGCAGGGATATTCACCATTATCGTTTCAGACCCACCTCCCAACCCCGAGGGGACCCAGAGAGG
GCCTATTTCCCATGATTCCTTCATATTTGCATATACGATACAAGGCTGTTAGAGAGATAATTAGAATTAA
TTTGACTGTAAACACAAAGATATTAGTACAAAATACGTGACGTAGAAAGTAATAATTTCTTGGGTAGTTT
GCAGTTTTAAAATTATGTTTTAAAATGGACTATCATATGCTTACCGTAACTTGAAAGTATTTCGATTTCT
TGGCTTTATATATCTTGTGGAAAGGACGAAACACCGGCCCTCCAGTCACGGCACTGGTTTTAGAGCTAGA
AATAGCAAGTTAAAATAAGGCTAGTCCGTTATCAACTTGAAAAAGTGGCACCGAGTCGGTGCTTTTTTAA
GCTTGGCGTAACTAGATCTTGAGACAAATGGCAGTATTCATCCACAATTTTAAAAGAAAAGGGGGGATTG
GGGGGTACAGTGCAGGGGAAAGAATAGTAGACATAATAGCAACAGACATACAAACTAAAGAATTACAAAA
ACAAATTACAAAAATTCAAAATTTTCGGGTTTATTACAGGGACAGCAGAGATCCACTTTGGCGCCGGCTC
GAGGGGG
