>Addgene plasmid #75629 | FLT4 gRNA (BRDN0001147158) | depositor partial sequence | sequence record 143089 | Target Sequence
GCCCTCCAGTCACGGCACTG
