>Addgene plasmid #75629 | FLT4 gRNA (BRDN0001147158) | addgene partial sequence | sequence record 184253 | hU6-F
TAGAAAGTAATAATTTCTTGGGTAGTTTGCAGTTTTAAAATTATGTTTTAAAATGGACTATCATATGCTT
ACCGTAACTTGAAAGTATTTCGATTTCTTGGCTTTATATATCTTGTGGAAAGGACGAAACACCGGCCCTC
CAGTCACGGCACTGGTTTTAGAGCTAGAAATAGCAAGTTAAAATAAGGCTAGTCCGTTATCAACTTGAAA
AAGTGGCACCGAGTCGGTGCTTTTTTAAGCTTGGCGTAACTAGATCTTGAGACAAATGGCAGTATTCATC
CACAATTTTAAAAGAAAAGGGGGGATTGGGGGGTACAGTGCAGGGGAAAGAATAGTAGACATAATAGCAA
CAGACATACAAACTAAAGAATTACAAAAACAAATTACAAAAATTCAAAATTTTCGGGTTTATTACAGGGA
CAGCAGAGATCCACTTTGGCGCCGGCTCGAGGGGGCCCGGGTGCAAAGATGGATAAAGTTTTAAACAGAG
AGGAATCTTTGCAGCTAATGGACCTTCTAGGTCTTGAAAGGAGTGGGAATTGGCTCCGGTGCCCGTCAGT
GGGCAGAGCG
